Addgene plasmid #189670: His8OphMA-21mer.
Purpose: His8 tagged OphMA with TEV cleavable C-terminus to generate 21mer and 18merNL.
Depositing lab: Markus Künzler & James Naismith. Depositing organization: ETH Zurich (Swiss Federal Institute of Technology). Publication: Molecular basis for the enzymatic macrocyclization of multiply backbone N-methylated peptides. Emmanuel Matabaro, Haigang Song, Fabio Gherlone, Lukas Sonderegger, Andrew Giltrap, Sam Liver, Alvar Gossert, Markus Künzler, James H Naismith. bioRxiv 2022.07.21.500988 10.1101/2022.07.21.500988.
Backbone
  Vector backbone: pET24
  Vector type: Bacterial Expression
Growth in bacteria
  Bacterial resistance: Kanamycin, 50 μg/mL
  Growth temperature: 37°C
  Growth strain: DH5alpha
  Copy number: High Copy
Gene/Insert
  Gene/Insert name: His8OphMATEV18mer
  Species: Synthetic
  Tag / fusion protein: His8 tagged (N terminal on backbone)
Resource information
  A portion of this plasmid was derived from a plasmid made by: The plasmid was from our collaborator Markus Kunzler of ETH
Terms and licenses: Academic/Nonprofit Terms; Industry Terms: Not Available to Industry
Depositor comments: Please visit https://www.biorxiv.org/content/10.1101/2022.07.21.500988v2 for bioRxiv preprint.
How to cite: His8OphMA-21mer. was a gift from Markus Künzler & James Naismith (Addgene plasmid # 189670 ; http://n2t.net/addgene:189670 ; RRID:Addgene_189670)
