[The description below was written by a language model from this plasmid's Addgene catalogue record and pLannotate feature annotations shown in this document.]
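Description:
His8OphMA-21mer is a pET24-based bacterial expression plasmid of about 6.5 kb, carrying a synthetic insert recorded as His8OphMATEV18mer. It is propagated in E. coli under kanamycin selection through the aph(3')-Ia KanR gene. Replication depends on a ColE1/pMB1-type origin, and the pBR322-derived bom and rop elements are also present. The catalogue lists the plasmid as high copy, although Rop normally moderates copy number. An f1 origin is also annotated, along with short tetracycline-resistance fragments and a predicted E. coli open reading frame that appear to be backbone remnants rather than functional parts.

Expression follows the standard pET arrangement. A T7 promoter is followed directly by a lac operator and the T7 gene 10 ribosome binding site, with a T7 terminator downstream and a plasmid-borne lacI gene supplying the repressor. Transcription therefore requires a host that provides T7 RNA polymerase and can be induced with IPTG. The OphMA coding region was not recognised by the automated annotation and corresponds to the roughly 1.3 kb unannotated stretch between the RBS and the terminator. A short match to a His/TEV composite tag at the start of this region fits the recorded N-terminal His8 tag. A His-tag fragment near the 3' end probably reflects the vector's own C-terminal His sequence, but the record does not show whether it is translated.

According to the record, the encoded protein is His8-tagged OphMA with a TEV protease-cleavable C-terminus, so that cleavage yields the peptides called 21mer and 18merNL. The associated work concerns the enzymatic macrocyclization of multiply backbone N-methylated peptides, suggesting these peptides serve as substrates in such studies.
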