Features (pLannotate 1.2.2; 19 found; start..end, strand, type, name):
     12..440     +  rep_origin     f1 ori (sequence partly withheld): f1 bacteriophage origin of replication; arrow indicates direction of (+) strand synthesis
    493..550     +  promoter       AmpR promoter (fragment): bla
    559..1374    -  CDS            KanR: aminoglycoside phosphotransferase; aph(3')-Ia; confers resistance to kanamycin in bacteria or G418 (Geneticin®) in eukaryotes
   1494..2082    +  rep_origin     ori: high-copy-number ColE1/pMB1/pBR322/pUC origin of replication
   2268..2407    -  misc_feature   bom: basis of mobility region from pBR322
   2509..2700    -  CDS            rop: Rop protein, which maintains plasmids at low copy number; rop
   2717..3097    +  CDS            YPB1_ECOLX: Protein predicted: Swiss-Prot protein existence level 4. From Escherichia coli.
   3169..3460    -  CDS            TcR (fragment): tetracycline efflux protein; tet; confers resistance to tetracycline
   3475..3496    -  protein_bind   CAP binding site: CAP binding activates transcription in the presence of cAMP. E. coli catabolite activator protein
   3509..4591    -  CDS            lacI: lac repressor; lacI; The lac repressor binds to the lac operator to inhibit transcription in E. coli. This inhibition can be relieved by adding lactose or isopropyl-β-D-thiogalactopyranoside (IPTG).
   4592..4669    -  promoter       lacI promoter: lacI
   4677..4956    -  CDS            TcR (fragment): tetracycline efflux protein; tet; confers resistance to tetracycline
   4978..4996    +  promoter       T7 promoter: promoter for bacteriophage T7 RNA polymerase
   4997..5021    +  protein_bind   lac operator: The lac repressor binds to the lac operator to inhibit transcription in E. coli. This inhibition can be relieved by adding lactose or isopropyl-β-D-thiogalactopyranoside (IPTG). lac repressor encoded by lacI
   5036..5058    +  RBS            RBS: efficient ribosome binding site from bacteriophage T7 gene 10 (Olins and Rangwala, 1989)
   5071..5089    +  CDS            capTEV™ (fragment): composite tag for in vivo biotinylation, TEV protease cleavage, and 6xHis tagging
   6384..6401    +  CDS            9xHis (fragment): 9xHis affinity tag
   6411..6460    +  CDS            SET1 (fragment): solubility-enhancement tag derived from T7 phage gene 10B
   6468..6515    +  terminator     T7 terminator: transcription terminator for bacteriophage T7 RNA polymerase
>Addgene plasmid #189670 | His8OphMA-21mer. | addgene full sequence | sequence record 373228 | Addgene NGS Result
TGGCGAATGGG
[124 nt withheld, positions 12-135]
C
[91 nt withheld, positions 137-227]
A
[49 nt withheld, positions 229-277]
CCTTTGACGTTGGAGTCCACGTTCTTT
[37 nt withheld, positions 305-341]
ACCCTATCTCGGTCTATTCTTTTGATTTATAAGGGATTTTGCCGATTTCGGCCTATTGGTTAAAAAATGA
GCTGATTTAACAAAAATTTAACGCGAATTTTAACAAAATATTAACGCTTACAATTTAGGTGGCACTTTTC
GGGGAAATGTGCGCGGAACCCCTATTTGTTTATTTTTCTAAATACATTCAAATATGTATCCGCTCATGAA
TTAATTCTTAGAAAAACTCATCGAGCATCAAATGAAACTGCAATTTATTCATATCAGGATTATCAATACC
ATATTTTTGAAAAAGCCGTTTCTGTAATGAAGGAGAAAACTCACCGAGGCAGTTCCATAGGATGGCAAGA
TCCTGGTATCGGTCTGCGATTCCGACTCGTCCAACATCAATACAACCTATTAATTTCCCCTCGTCAAAAA
TAAGGTTATCAAGTGAGAAATCACCATGAGTGACGACTGAATCCGGTGAGAATGGCAAAAGTTTATGCAT
TTCTTTCCAGACTTGTTCAACAGGCCAGCCATTACGCTCGTCATCAAAATCACTCGCATCAACCAAACCG
TTATTCATTCGTGATTGCGCCTGAGCGAGACGAAATACGCGATCGCTGTTAAAAGGACAATTACAAACAG
GAATCGAATGCAACCGGCGCAGGAACACTGCCAGCGCATCAACAATATTTTCACCTGAATCAGGATATTC
TTCTAATACCTGGAATGCTGTTTTCCCGGGGATCGCAGTGGTGAGTAACCATGCATCATCAGGAGTACGG
ATAAAATGCTTGATGGTCGGAAGAGGCATAAATTCCGTCAGCCAGTTTAGTCTGACCATCTCATCTGTAA
CATCATTGGCAACGCTACCTTTGCCATGTTTCAGAAACAACTCTGGCGCATCGGGCTTCCCATACAATCG
ATAGATTGTCGCACCTGATTGCCCGACATTATCGCGAGCCCATTTATACCCATATAAATCAGCATCCATG
TTGGAATTTAATCGCGGCCTAGAGCAAGACGTTTCCCGTTGAATATGGCTCATAACACCCCTTGTATTAC
TGTTTATGTAAGCAGACAGTTTTATTGTTCATGACCAAAATCCCTTAACGTGAGTTTTCGTTCCACTGAG
CGTCAGACCGTAGAAAAGATCAAAGGATCTTCTTGAGATCCTTTTTTTCTGCGCGTAATCTGCTGCTTGC
AAACAAAAAAACCACCGCTACCAGCGGTGGTTTGTTTGCCGGATCAAGAGCTACCAACTCTTTTTCCGAA
GGTAACTGGCTTCAGCAGAGCGCAGATACCAAATACTGTCCTTCTAGTGTAGCCGTAGTTAGGCCACCAC
TTCAAGAACTCTGTAGCACCGCCTACATACCTCGCTCTGCTAATCCTGTTACCAGTGGCTGCTGCCAGTG
GCGATAAGTCGTGTCTTACCGGGTTGGACTCAAGACGATAGTTACCGGATAAGGCGCAGCGGTCGGGCTG
AACGGGGGGTTCGTGCACACAGCCCAGCTTGGAGCGAACGACCTACACCGAACTGAGATACCTACAGCGT
GAGCTATGAGAAAGCGCCACGCTTCCCGAAGGGAGAAAGGCGGACAGGTATCCGGTAAGCGGCAGGGTCG
GAACAGGAGAGCGCACGAGGGAGCTTCCAGGGGGAAACGCCTGGTATCTTTATAGTCCTGTCGGGTTTCG
CCACCTCTGACTTGAGCGTCGATTTTTGTGATGCTCGTCAGGGGGGCGGAGCCTATGGAAAAACGCCAGC
AACGCGGCCTTTTTACGGTTCCTGGCCTTTTGCTGGCCTTTTGCTCACATGTTCTTTCCTGCGTTATCCC
CTGATTCTGTGGATAACCGTATTACCGCCTTTGAGTGAGCTGATACCGCTCGCCGCAGCCGAACGACCGA
GCGCAGCGAGTCAGTGAGCGAGGAAGCGGAAGAGCGCCTGATGCGGTATTTTCTCCTTACGCATCTGTGC
GGTATTTCACACCGCAATGGTGCACTCTCAGTACAATCTGCTCTGATGCCGCATAGTTAAGCCAGTATAC
ACTCCGCTATCGCTACGTGACTGGGTCATGGCTGCGCCCCGACACCCGCCAACACCCGCTGACGCGCCCT
GACGGGCTTGTCTGCTCCCGGCATCCGCTTACAGACAAGCTGTGACCGTCTCCGGGAGCTGCATGTGTCA
GAGGTTTTCACCGTCATCACCGAAACGCGCGAGGCAGCTGCGGTAAAGCTCATCAGCGTGGTCGTGAAGC
GATTCACAGATGTCTGCCTGTTCATCCGCGTCCAGCTCGTTGAGTTTCTCCAGAAGCGTTAATGTCTGGC
TTCTGATAAAGCGGGCCATGTTAAGGGCGGTTTTTTCCTGTTTGGTCACTGATGCCTCCGTGTAAGGGGG
ATTTCTGTTCATGGGGGTAATGATACCGATGAAACGAGAGAGGATGCTCACGATACGGGTTACTGATGAT
GAACATGCCCGGTTACTGGAACGTTGTGAGGGTAAACAACTGGCGGTATGGATGCGGCGGGACCAGAGAA
AAATCACTCAGGGTCAATGCCAGCGCTTCGTTAATACAGATGTAGGTGTTCCACAGGGTAGCCAGCAGCA
TCCTGCGATGCAGATCCGGAACATAATGGTGCAGGGCGCTGACTTCCGCGTTTCCAGACTTTACGAAACA
CGGAAACCGAAGACCATTCATGTTGTTGCTCAGGTCGCAGACGTTTTGCAGCAGCAGTCGCTTCACGTTC
GCTCGCGTATCGGTGATTCATTCTGCTAACCAGTAAGGCAACCCCGCCAGCCTAGCCGGGTCCTCAACGA
CAGGAGCACGATCATGCGCACCCGTGGGGCCGCCATGCCGGCGATAATGGCCTGCTTCTCGCCGAAACGT
TTGGTGGCGGGACCAGTGACGAAGGCTTGAGCGAGGGCGTGCAAGATTCCGAATACCGCAAGCGACAGGC
CGATCATCGTCGCGCTCCAGCGAAAGCGGTCCTCGCCGAAAATGACCCAGAGCGCTGCCGGCACCTGTCC
TACGAGTTGCATGATAAAGAAGACAGTCATAAGTGCGGCGACGATAGTCATGCCCCGCGCCCACCGGAAG
GAGCTGACTGGGTTGAAGGCTCTCAAGGGCATCGGTCGAGATCCCGGTGCCTAATGAGTGAGCTAACTTA
CATTAATTGCGTTGCGCTCACTGCCCGCTTTCCAGTCGGGAAACCTGTCGTGCCAGCTGCATTAATGAAT
CGGCCAACGCGCGGGGAGAGGCGGTTTGCGTATTGGGCGCCAGGGTGGTTTTTCTTTTCACCAGTGAGAC
GGGCAACAGCTGATTGCCCTTCACCGCCTGGCCCTGAGAGAGTTGCAGCAAGCGGTCCACGCTGGTTTGC
CCCAGCAGGCGAAAATCCTGTTTGATGGTGGTTAACGGCGGGATATAACATGAGCTGTCTTCGGTATCGT
CGTATCCCACTACCGAGATATCCGCACCAACGCGCAGCCCGGACTCGGTAATGGCGCGCATTGCGCCCAG
CGCCATCTGATCGTTGGCAACCAGCATCGCAGTGGGAACGATGCCCTCATTCAGCATTTGCATGGTTTGT
TGAAAACCGGACATGGCACTCCAGTCGCCTTCCCGTTCCGCTATCGGCTGAATTTGATTGCGAGTGAGAT
ATTTATGCCAGCCAGCCAGACGCAGACGCGCCGAGACAGAACTTAATGGGCCCGCTAACAGCGCGATTTG
CTGGTGACCCAATGCGACCAGATGCTCCACGCCCAGTCGCGTACCGTCTTCATGGGAGAAAATAATACTG
TTGATGGGTGTCTGGTCAGAGACATCAAGAAATAACGCCGGAACATTAGTGCAGGCAGCTTCCACAGCAA
TGGCATCCTGGTCATCCAGCGGATAGTTAATGATCAGCCCACTGACGCGTTGCGCGAGAAGATTGTGCAC
CGCCGCTTTACAGGCTTCGACGCCGCTTCGTTCTACCATCGACACCACCACGCTGGCACCCAGTTGATCG
GCGCGAGATTTAATCGCCGCGACAATTTGCGACGGCGCGTGCAGGGCCAGACTGGAGGTGGCAACGCCAA
TCAGCAACGACTGTTTGCCCGCCAGTTGTTGTGCCACGCGGTTGGGAATGTAATTCAGCTCCGCCATCGC
CGCTTCCACTTTTTCCCGCGTTTTCGCAGAAACGTGGCTGGCCTGGTTCACCACGCGGGAAACGGTCTGA
TAAGAGACACCGGCATACTCTGCGACATCGTATAACGTTACTGGTTTCACATTCACCACCCTGAATTGAC
TCTCTTCCGGGCGCTATCATGCCATACCGCGAAAGGTTTTGCGCCATTCGATGGTGTCCGGGATCTCGAC
GCTCTCCCTTATGCGACTCCTGCATTAGGAAGCAGCCCAGTAGTAGGTTGAGGCCGTTGAGCACCGCCGC
CGCAAGGAATGGTGCATGCAAGGAGATGGCGCCCAACAGTCCCCCGGCCACGGGGCCTGCCACCATACCC
ACGCCGAAACAAGCGCTCATGAGCCCGAAGTGGCGAGCCCGATCTTCCCCATCGGTGATGTCGGCGATAT
AGGCGCCAGCAACCGCACCTGTGGCGCCGGTGATGCCGGCCACGATGCGTCCGGCGTAGAGGATCGAGAT
CTCGATCCCGCGAAATTAATACGACTCACTATAGGGGAATTGTGAGCGGATAACAATTCCCCTCTAGAAA
TAATTTTGTTTAACTTTAAGAAGGAGATATACATATGGAGCATCATCATCATCATCATCATCATACTTCC
ACTCAGACCAAAGCTGGCTCACTCACCATCGTCGGTACCGGTATCGAGAGTATCGGACAAATGACGCTTC
AGGCGTTGTCCTACATCGAAGCCGCCGCGAAGGTTTTCTACTGCGTCATCGACCCCGCCACTGAGGCATT
CATCCTCACCAAGAACAAGAACTGCGTTGACTTGTATCAGTATTACGACAATGGCAAGTCCAGATTGAAC
ACTTACACCCAAATGTCAGAGCTCATGGTCAGGGAAGTCCGCAAGGGCCTCGATGTCGTGGGCGTCTTCT
ACGGCCACCCAGGAGTGTTCGTGAACCCGTCTCACCGAGCTCTGGCTATCGCCAAGAGTGAAGGCTACCG
AGCGAGGATGCTTCCAGGCGTGTCTGCGGAAGATTGTCTCTTCGCGGACTTGTGCATTGATCCTTCGAAC
CCGGGTTGCCTGACCTACGAGGCATCGGATTTCCTGATCAGGGATCGCCCGGTCAGCATCCACAGTCACT
TGGTCCTGTTCCAAGTCGGATGCGTCGGTATCGCCGACTTCAACTTCACTGGATTCGACAACAACAAATT
CGGCGTTCTCGTCGACCGTCTCGAGCAAGAATACGGCGCCGAGCACCCTGTCGTCCATTACATCGCAGCT
ATGATGCCACACCAAGACCCAGTCACCGATAAATACACCGTCGCGCAGCTCCGTGAGCCCGAGATCGCGA
AGCGTGTTGGCGGTGTCTCGACTTTCTACATCCCTCCCAAGGCCAGGAAAGCATCGAACTTGGACATCAT
AAGGCGCCTAGAGCTCTTGCCTGCTGGGCAAGTTCCCGACAAGAAAGCGCGTATTTACCCGGCCAACCAG
TGGGAGCCCGATGTTCCCGAAGTCGAACCCTACAGACCATCTGACCAGGCTGCCATCGCTCAGTTGGCTG
ACCACGCTCCTCCTGAGCAATATCAACCTCTTGCTACTTCGAAAGCCATGTCTGATGTTATGACGAAGTT
GGCTTTGGATCCCAAGGCACTCGCCGACTACAAAGCTGATCACCGCGCCTTTGCTCAATCTGTCCCCGAC
TTGACGCCTCAGGAGCGTGCGGCTTTGGAGCTCGGTGATTCGTGGGCTATTCGTTGCGCGATGAAGAATA
TGCCCTCGTCGCTCTTGGACGCTGCTCGTGAATCCGGCGAAAACTTGTACTTCCAAGGTTTCCCATGGGT
CATCGTCGTTGGTGTTATCGGTGTCATCGGAAGCGTTATGAGCACCGAATAAGAATTCGAGCTCCGTCGA
CAAGCTTGCGGCCGCACTCGAGCACCACCACCACCACCACTGAGATCCGGCTGCTAACAAAGCCCGAAAG
GAAGCTGAGTTGGCTGCTGCCACCGCTGAGCAATAACTAGCATAACCCCTTGGGGCCTCTAAACGGGTCT
TGAGGGGTTTTTTGCTGAAAGGAGGAACTATATCCGGAT
